>Addgene plasmid #115629 | pOsU3-esgRNA | addgene full sequence | sequence record 232858 | Addgene NGS Result
CTTCGCTATTACGCCAGCTGGCGAAAGGGGGATGTGCTGCAAGGCGATTAAGTTGGGTAACGCCAGGGTT
TTCCCAGTCACGACGTTGTAAAACGACGGCCAGTGAATTCAGTAATTCATCCAGGTCACCAAGTTCTAGG
ATTTTCAGAACTGCAACTTATTTTATCAAGGAATCTTTAAACATACGAACAGATCACTTAAAGTTCTTCT
GAAGCAACTTAAAGTTATCAGGCATGCATGGATCTTGGAGGAATCAGATGTGCAGTCAGGGACCATAGCA
CAAGACAGGCGTCTTCTACTGGTGCTACCAGCAAATGCTGGAAGCCGGGAACACTGGGTACGTTGGAAAC
CACGTGATGTGAAGAAGTAAGATAAACTGTAGGAGAAAAGCATTTCGTAGTGGGCCATGAAGCCTTTCAG
GACATGTATTGCAGTATGGGCCGGCCCATTACGCAATTGGACGACAACAAAGACTAGTATTAGTACCACC
TCGGCTATCCACATAGATCAAAGCTGATTTAAAAGAGTTGTGCAGATGATCCGTGGCGTGAGACCCTGCA
GGGTCTCTGTTTAAGAGCTATGCTGGAAACAGCATAGCAAGTTTAAATAAGGCTAGTCCGTTATCAACTT
GAAAAAGTGGCACCGAGTCGGTGCTTTTTTTGTTTTTTATGTCTAAGCTTGGCGTAATCATGGTCATAGC
TGTTTCCTGTGTGAAATTGTTATCCGCTCACAATTCCACACAACATACGAGCCGGAAGCATAAAGTGTAA
AGCCTGGGGTGCCTAATGAGTGAGCTAACTCACATTAATTGCGTTGCGCTCACTGCCCGCTTTCCAGTCG
GGAAACCTGTCGTGCCAGCTGCATTAATGAATCGGCCAACGCGCGGGGAGAGGCGGTTTGCGTATTGGGC
GCTCTTCCGCTTCCTCGCTCACTGACTCGCTGCGCTCGGTCGTTCGGCTGCGGCGAGCGGTATCAGCTCA
CTCAAAGGCGGTAATACGGTTATCCACAGAATCAGGGGATAACGCAGGAAAGAACATGTGAGCAAAAGGC
CAGCAAAAGGCCAGGAACCGTAAAAAGGCCGCGTTGCTGGCGTTTTTCCATAGGCTCCGCCCCCCTGACG
AGCATCACAAAAATCGACGCTCAAGTCAGAGGTGGCGAAACCCGACAGGACTATAAAGATACCAGGCGTT
TCCCCCTGGAAGCTCCCTCGTGCGCTCTCCTGTTCCGACCCTGCCGCTTACCGGATACCTGTCCGCCTTT
CTCCCTTCGGGAAGCGTGGCGCTTTCTCATAGCTCACGCTGTAGGTATCTCAGTTCGGTGTAGGTCGTTC
GCTCCAAGCTGGGCTGTGTGCACGAACCCCCCGTTCAGCCCGACCGCTGCGCCTTATCCGGTAACTATCG
TCTTGAGTCCAACCCGGTAAGACACGACTTATCGCCACTGGCAGCAGCCACTGGTAACAGGATTAGCAGA
GCGAGGTATGTAGGCGGTGCTACAGAGTTCTTGAAGTGGTGGCCTAACTACGGCTACACTAGAAGAACAG
TATTTGGTATCTGCGCTCTGCTGAAGCCAGTTACCTTCGGAAAAAGAGTTGGTAGCTCTTGATCCGGCAA
ACAAACCACCGCTGGTAGCGGTGGTTTTTTTGTTTGCAAGCAGCAGATTACGCGCAGAAAAAAAGGATCT
CAAGAAGATCCTTTGATCTTTTCTACGGGGTCTGACGCTCAGTGGAACGAAAACTCACGTTAAGGGATTT
TGGTCATGAGATTATCAAAAAGGATCTTCACCTAGATCCTTTTAAATTAAAAATGAAGTTTTAAATCAAT
CTAAAGTATATATGAGTAAACTTGGTCTGACAGTTACCAATGCTTAATCAGTGAGGCACCTATCTCAGCG
ATCTGTCTATTTCGTTCATCCATAGTTGCCTGACTCCCCGTCGTGTAGATAACTACGATACGGGAGGGCT
TACCATCTGGCCCCAGTGCTGCAATGATACCGCGAGAACCACGCTCACCGGCTCCAGATTTATCAGCAAT
AAACCAGCCAGCCGGAAGGGCCGAGCGCAGAAGTGGTCCTGCAACTTTATCCGCCTCCATCCAGTCTATT
AATTGTTGCCGGGAAGCTAGAGTAAGTAGTTCGCCAGTTAATAGTTTGCGCAACGTTGTTGCCATTGCTA
CAGGCATCGTGGTGTCACGCTCGTCGTTTGGTATGGCTTCATTCAGCTCCGGTTCCCAACGATCAAGGCG
AGTTACATGATCCCCCATGTTGTGCAAAAAAGCGGTTAGCTCCTTCGGTCCTCCGATCGTTGTCAGAAGT
AAGTTGGCCGCAGTGTTATCACTCATGGTTATGGCAGCACTGCATAATTCTCTTACTGTCATGCCATCCG
TAAGATGCTTTTCTGTGACTGGTGAGTACTCAACCAAGTCATTCTGAGAATAGTGTATGCGGCGACCGAG
TTGCTCTTGCCCGGCGTCAATACGGGATAATACCGCGCCACATAGCAGAACTTTAAAAGTGCTCATCATT
GGAAAACGTTCTTCGGGGCGAAAACTCTCAAGGATCTTACCGCTGTTGAGATCCAGTTCGATGTAACCCA
CTCGTGCACCCAACTGATCTTCAGCATCTTTTACTTTCACCAGCGTTTCTGGGTGAGCAAAAACAGGAAG
GCAAAATGCCGCAAAAAAGGGAATAAGGGCGACACGGAAATGTTGAATACTCATACTCTTCCTTTTTCAA
TATTATTGAAGCATTTATCAGGGTTATTGTCTCATGAGCGGATACATATTTGAATGTATTTAGAAAAATA
AACAAATAGGGGTTCCGCGCACATTTCCCCGAAAAGTGCCACCTGACGTCTAAGAAACCATTATTATCAT
GACATTAACCTATAAAAATAGGCGTATCACGAGGCCCTTTCGTCTCGCGCGTTTCGGTGATGACGGTGAA
AACCTCTGACACATGCAGCTCCCGGAGACGGTCACAGCTTGTCTGTAAGCGGATGCCGGGAGCAGACAAG
CCCGTCAGGGCGCGTCAGCGGGTGTTGGCGGGTGTCGGGGCTGGCTTAACTATGCGGCATCAGAGCAGAT
TGTACTGAGAGTGCACCATATGCGGTGTGAAATACCGCACAGATGCGTAAGGAGAAAATACCGCATCAGG
CGCCATTCGCCATTCAGGCTGCGCAACTGTTGGGAAGGGCGATCGGTGCGGGCCT
Features (pLannotate 1.2.2; 13 found; start..end, strand, type, name):
    168..547     +  promoter       OsU3 promoter: Oryza sativa (rice) snRNA U3 promoter
    587..654     +  misc_RNA       tracrRNA (fragment): trans-activating CRISPR RNA for the Streptococcus pyogenes CRISPR/Cas9 system
    655..674     +  terminator     SUP4 terminator: transcription terminator for the S. cerevisiae SUP4 tRNA gene
    717..733     -  protein_bind   lac operator: The lac repressor binds to the lac operator to inhibit transcription in E. coli. This inhibition can be relieved by adding lactose or isopropyl-β-D-thiogalactopyranoside (IPTG). lac repressor encoded by lacI
    741..771     -  promoter       lac promoter: promoter for the E. coli lac operon
    786..807     -  protein_bind   CAP binding site: CAP binding activates transcription in the presence of cAMP. E. coli catabolite activator protein
    820..912     -  CDS            lacI (fragment): lac repressor; lacI; The lac repressor binds to the lac operator to inhibit transcription in E. coli. This inhibition can be relieved by adding lactose or isopropyl-β-D-thiogalactopyranoside (IPTG).
   1095..1683    -  rep_origin     ori: high-copy-number ColE1/pMB1/pBR322/pUC origin of replication
   1854..2714    -  CDS            AmpR: β-lactamase; bla; confers resistance to ampicillin, carbenicillin, and related antibiotics
   2715..2819    -  promoter       AmpR promoter: bla
   2914..2949    +  CDS            rop (fragment): Rop protein, which maintains plasmids at low copy number; rop
   3051..3150    +  misc_feature   bom (fragment): basis of mobility region from pBR322
   3156..108     -  CDS            lacZα (fragment) (across the origin): LacZα fragment of β-galactosidase; lacZ fragment
