[The description below was written by a language model from this plasmid's Addgene catalogue record and pLannotate feature annotations shown in this document.]
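Description:
pOsU3-esgRNA is a small (about 3.2 kb) CRISPR guide RNA expression plasmid built on the pUC57 cloning backbone and intended for transient expression of an "esgRNA" in rice protoplasts. It is propagated in E. coli as a high-copy plasmid through the ColE1/pUC-type origin and selected with ampicillin via the β-lactamase (AmpR) gene and its native promoter. The remaining annotated backbone elements (lac promoter, operator and CAP site, and fragments of lacZα, lacI, rop and bom) are remnants of the cloning vector and play no role in the plant application.

The payload is a compact RNA polymerase III cassette. The rice U3 snRNA promoter (OsU3) drives transcription of the guide scaffold, which is annotated as a fragment of the Streptococcus pyogenes tracrRNA. It is followed by a short element called as the SUP4 terminator, which most likely reflects a Pol III termination signal. The short unannotated interval between the promoter and the tracrRNA-derived region presumably holds the 5′ part of the scaffold and the position for a target-specific spacer. However, the record does not list a spacer or name the cloning sites, so the plasmid appears to be a scaffold-only template rather than a guide against a particular locus. The plasmid encodes no Cas9 or deaminase, so it must be co-delivered with a separate nuclease or base-editor construct. The associated work concerns adenine base editing in rice and wheat with a Cas9–adenosine deaminase fusion, which is consistent with using this plasmid to supply guide RNAs for testing editing in protoplasts.
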