Addgene plasmid #115629: pOsU3-esgRNA
Purpose: expression esgRNA in rice protoplasts
Depositing lab: Caixia Gao. Depositing organization: Institute of Genetics and Developmental Biology, Chinese Academy of Sciences. Publication: Expanded base editing in rice and wheat using a Cas9-adenosine deaminase fusion. Li C, Zong Y, Wang Y, Jin S, Zhang D, Song Q, Zhang R, Gao C. Genome Biol. 2018 May 29;19(1):59. doi: 10.1186/s13059-018-1443-z. PubMed 29807545.
Backbone
  Vector backbone: pUC57
  Vector type: CRISPR
Growth in bacteria
  Bacterial resistance: Ampicillin, 100 μg/mL
  Growth temperature: 37°C
  Growth strain: DH5alpha
  Copy number: High Copy
Gene/Insert
  Gene/Insert name: OsU3p-esgRNA
  gRNA/shRNA sequence: gtttaagagctatgctggaaacagcatagcaagtttaaataaggctagtccgttatcaacttgaaaaagtggcaccgagtcggtgc
  Cloning method: Restriction Enzyme; 5′ cloning site Unknown (unknown if destroyed); 3′ cloning site Unknown (unknown if destroyed)
Terms and licenses: Academic/Nonprofit Terms; Industry Terms: Not Available to Industry
How to cite: pOsU3-esgRNA was a gift from Caixia Gao (Addgene plasmid # 115629 ; http://n2t.net/addgene:115629 ; RRID:Addgene_115629)
