>Addgene plasmid #115629 | pOsU3-esgRNA | depositor partial sequence | sequence record 218174 | OsU3p-esgRNA-SUP4ter
AGTAATTCATCCAGGTCACCAAGTTCTAGGATTTTCAGAACTGCAACTTATTTTATCAAGGAATCTTTAA
ACATACGAACAGATCACTTAAAGTTCTTCTGAAGCAACTTAAAGTTATCAGGCATGCATGGATCTTGGAG
GAATCAGATGTGCAGTCAGGGACCATAGCACAAGACAGGCGTCTTCTACTGGTGCTACCAGCAAATGCTG
GAAGCCGGGAACACTGGGTACGTTGGAAACCACGTGATGTGAAGAAGTAAGATAAACTGTAGGAGAAAAG
CATTTCGTAGTGGGCCATGAAGCCTTTCAGGACATGTATTGCAGTATGGGCCGGCCCATTACGCAATTGG
ACGACAACAAAGACTAGTATTAGTACCACCTCGGCTATCCACATAGATCAAAGCTGATTTAAAAGAGTTG
TGCAGATGATCCGTGGCTGAGACCCTGCAGGGTCTCTGTTTAAGAGCTATGCTGGAAACAGCATAGCAAG
TTTAAATAAGGCTAGTCCGTTATCAACTTGAAAAAGTGGCACCGAGTCGGTGCTTTTTTTGTTTTTTATG
TCT
